>Addgene plasmid #146125 | pAc5.1B-lambdaN-HA-DmEDC3_331-680_D | depositor full sequence | sequence record 288570 | Full Sequence
CTTCAAGGAATTAATTCTATATTCTAAAAACACAAATGATACTTCTAAAAAAAATCATGAATGGCATCAA
CTCTGAATCAAATCTTTGCAGATGCACCTACTTCTCATTTCCACTGTCACATCATTTTTCCAGATCTCGC
TGCCTGTTATGTGGCCCACAAACCAAGACACGTTTTATGGCCATTAAAGCTGGCTGATCGTCGCCAAACA
CCAAATACATATCAATATGTACATTCGAGAAAGAAGCGATCAAAGAAGCGTCTTCGGGCGAGTAGGAGAA
TGCGGAGGAGAAGGAGAACGAGCTGATCTAGTATCTCTCCACAATCCAATGCCAACTGACCAACTGGCCA
TATTCGGAGCAATTTGAAGCCAATTTCCATCGCCTGGCGATCGCTCCATTCTTGGCTATATGTTTTTCAC
CGTTCCCGGGGCCATTTTCAAAGACTCGTCGGTAAGATAAGATTGTGTCACTCGCTGTCTCTCTTCATTT
GTCGAAGAATGCTGAGGAATTTCGCGATGACGTCGGCGAGTATTTTGAAGAATGAGAATAATTTGTATTT
ATACGAAAATCAGTTAGTGGAATTTTCTACAAAAACATGTTATCTATAGATAATTTTGTTGCAAAATATG
TTGACTATGACAAAGATTGTATGTATATACCTTTAATGTATTCTCATTTTCTTATGTATTTATAATGGCA
ATGATGATACTGATGATATTTTAAGATGATGCCAGACCACAGGCTGATTTCTGCGTCTTTTGCCGAACGC
AGTGCATGTGCGGTTGTTGTTTTTTGGAATAGTTTCAATTTTCGGACTGTCCGCTTTGATTTCAGTTTCT
TGGCTTATTCAAAAAGCAAAGTAAAGCCAAAAAAGCGAGATGGCAATACCAAATGCGGCAAAACGGTAGT
GGAAGGAAAGGGGTGCGGGGCAGCGGAAGGAAGGGTGGGGCGGGGCGTGGCGGGGTCTGTGGCTGGGCGC
GACGTCACCGACGTTGGAGCCACTCCTTTGACCATGTGTGCGTGTGTGTATTATTCGTGTCTCGCCACTC
GCCGGTTGTTTTTTTCTTTTTATCTCGCTCTCTCTAGCGCCATCTCGTACGCATGCTCAACGCACCGCAT
GTTGCCGTGTCCTTTATGCGTCATTTTGGCTCGAAATAGGCAATTATTTAAACAAAGATTAGTCAACGAA
AACGCTAAAATAAATAAGTCTACAATATGGTTACTTATTGCCATGTGTGTGCAGCCAACGATAGCAACAA
AAGCAACAACACAGTGGCTTTCCCTCTTTCACTTTTTGTTTGCAAGCGCGTGCGAGCAAGACGGCACGAC
CGGCAAACGCAATTACGCTGACAAAGAGCAGACGAAGTTTTGGCCGAAAAACATCAAGGCGCCTGATACG
AATGCATTTGCAATAACAATTGCGATATTTAATATTGTTTATGAAGCTGTTTGACTTCAAAACACACAAA
AAAAAAAATAAAACAAATTATTTGAAAGAGAATTAGGAATCGGACAGCTTATCGTTACGGGCTAACAGCA
CACCGAGACGAAATAGCTTACCTGACGTCACAGCCTCTGGAAGAACTGCCGCCAAGCAGAGAGAGAGAGA
AAAAGAGGGAGAGCAGCTTAGACCGCATGTGCTTGTGTGTGAGGCGTCTCTCTCTTCGTCTCCTGTTTGC
GCAAACGCATAGACTGCACTGAGAAAATCGATTACCTATTTTTTATGAATGAATATTTGCACTATTACTA
TTCAAAACTATTAAGATAGCAATCACATTCAATAGCCAAATACTATACCACCTGAGCGATGCAACGAAAT
GATCAATTTGAGCAAAAATGCTGCATATTTAGGACGGCATCATTATAGAAATGCTTCTTGCTGTGTACTT
TTCTCTCGTCTGGCAGCTGTTTCGCCGTTATTGTTAAAACCGGCTTAAGTTAGGTGTGTTTTCTACGACT
AGTGATGCCCCTACTAGAAGATGTGTGTTGCACAAATGTCCCTGAATAACCAATTTGAAGTGCAGATAGC
AGTAAACGTAAGCTAATATGAATATTATTTAACTGTAATGTTTTAATATCGCTGGACATTACTAATAAAC
CCACTATAAACACATGTACATATGTATGTTTTGGCATACAATGAGTAGTTGGGGAAAAAATGTGTAAAAG
CACCGTGACCATCACAGCATAAAGATAACCAGCTGAAGTATCGAATATGAGTAACCCCCAAATTGAATCA
CATGCCGCAACTGATAGGACCCATGGAAGTACACTCTTCATGGCGATATACAAGACACACACAAGCACGA
ACACCCAGTTGCGGAGGAAATTCTCCGTAAATGAAAACCCAATCGGCGAACAATTCATACCCATATATGG
TAAAAGTTTTGAACGCGACTTGAGAGCGGAGAGCATTGCGGCTGATAAGGTTTTAGCGCTAAGCGGGCTT
TATAAAACGGGCTGCGGGACCAGTTTTCATATCACTACCGTTTGAGTTCTTGTGCTGTGTGGATACTCCT
CCCGACACAAAGCCGCTCCATCAGCCAGCAGTCGTCTAATCCAGAGACCCCGGATCGGGGTACCAACATG
GACGCACAAACACGACGACGTGAGCGTCGCGCTGAGAAACAAGCTCAATGGAAAGCTGCAAACGGTGGAT
CTCCTCCACATATGGCTTACCCATACGATGTTCCAGATTACGCTCCTCCAAGCTTGAATTCTACTTTTGG
CAGCGAGGCGGACGATCCGCTGATCCACGAGGATTTCGATTTTGAGGGCAATCTAGCGCTGTTCGACAAG
CAGGCAATTTGGGACGACATCGAGTCGACGACCCAAAAACCAGATGTGGTGCGGCACATTGTGAACAATC
ATCATCATAAGCCAGAGCAGAAGTATCGGCACGACGAGAACATCCTGGCCAGCAAACCACTACAATTGCG
CCAGATCGAAAGCATGTTCGGCGGCAGCCAGGACTTTGTGACGGGCGACGGTCTCATTATACCGACGATT
CCGGCTTACGTTCGGAATAAAATCGAGATAAGTGCCGATAAGGCGGGCCTCTCTCTGCAGAGGCAGATCG
ACATTTTGGCGCGCGGAGCCAGTGATCTGGCCATTACACTGCTGGGCGGCGCCAGGCGATTGACGCCGGC
CAACAACCATCAGTGGCCGAAGATTGCCATCATCTGCGATGGCGGCAAAAATATGAGAACAATTAACATT
GGAGCAGCCACAGGTCGCCAGCTGGCTTCGCATGGGCTTACTGTCCTGCTGTACGTGGAGCAGGCCAAAC
TGCTGGAGCAGAACAGCAGCAGCCCAGAGATTTCATTGTTCAAGGCAACCGACAATGTCATAGTTCACTC
AGTAGACGCCTTACCCACGCCAGATCTTGTGATATTATCAACTAACACCGCTAATTTATCGGATGCGATC
AGGAAATGGCTCAGTGTAAATCGCGCTTCGGTGCTTGCCATAGACCCGCCGCCGTGTGGCATTAATGAGG
TTGCTATCAAGTACTCAATACTACCCATACTACCATTAAATGGCATATCAACAGCAACAACATCATCATC
CTCTTCGGCTGCCGCCACACCAACTCCCATTGCTAGCACTTCGGCAGCAGCATCGGCTACCAAATCAGCA
GCATCAACGAACAATTGTGGCAAATTGTATTTATGTAATCTAGGTATACCGGATAAATTCTATCGTGATT
GTGGCATTAAGTACAAAAGTCCGTATGGACATAAATATGTGATACCGATTCACTCAAAGGACTGAGCGGC
CGCTCGAGTCTAGAGGGCCCGCGGTTCGAAGGTAAGCCTATCCCTAACCCTCTCCTCGGTCTCGATTCTA
CGCGTACCGGTCATCATCACCATCACCATTGAGTTTAAACCCGCTGATCAGCCTCGACTGTGCCTTCTAA
GGCCTGAGCTCGCTGATCAGCCTCGATCGAGGATCCAGACATGATAAGATACATTGATGAGTTTGGACAA
ACCACAACTAGAATGCAGTGAAAAAAATGCTTTATTTGTGAAATTTGTGATGCTATTGCTTTATTTGTAA
CCATTATAAGCTGCAATAAACAAGTTAACAACAACAATTGCATTCATTTTATGTTTCAGGTTCAGGGGGA
GGTGTGGGAGGTTTTTTAAAGCAAGTAAAACCTCTACAAATGTGGTATGGCTGATTATGATCAGTCGACC
GATGCCCTTGAGAGCCTTCAACCCAGTCAGCTCCTTCCGGTGGGCGCGGGGCATGACTATCGTCGCCGCA
CTTATGACTGTCTTCTTTATCATGCAACTCGTAGGACAGGTGCCGGCAGCGCTCTGGGTCATTTTCGGCG
AGGACCGCTTTCGCTGGAGCGCGACGATGATCGGCCTGTCGCTTGCGGTATTCGGAATCTTGCACGCCCT
CGCTCAAGCCTTCGTCACTGGTCCCGCCACCAAACGTTTCGGCGAGAAGCAGGCCATTATCGCCGGCATG
GCGGCCGACGCGCTGGGCTACGTCTTGCTGGCGTTCGCGACGCGAGGCTGGATGGCCTTCCCCATTATGA
TTCTTCTCGCTTCCGGCGGCATCGGGATGCCCGCGTTGCAGGCCATGCTGTCCAGGCAGGTAGATGACGA
CCATCAGGGACAGCTTCAAGGATCGCTCGCGGCTCTTACCAGCCAGCAAAAGGCCAGGAACCGTAAAAAG
GCCGCGTTGCTGGCGTTTTTCCATAGGCTCCGCCCCCCTGACGAGCATCACAAAAATCGACGCTCAAGTC
AGAGGTGGCGAAACCCGACAGGACTATAAAGATACCAGGCGTTTCCCCCTGGAAGCTCCCTCGTGCGCTC
TCCTGTTCCGACCCTGCCGCTTACCGGATACCTGTCCGCCTTTCTCCCTTCGGGAAGCGTGGCGCTTTCT
CAATGCTCACGCTGTAGGTATCTCAGTTCGGTGTAGGTCGTTCGCTCCAAGCTGGGCTGTGTGCACGAAC
CCCCCGTTCAGCCCGACCGCTGCGCCTTATCCGGTAACTATCGTCTTGAGTCCAACCCGGTAAGACACGA
CTTATCGCCACTGGCAGCAGCCACTGGTAACAGGATTAGCAGAGCGAGGTATGTAGGCGGTGCTACAGAG
TTCTTGAAGTGGTGGCCTAACTACGGCTACACTAGAAGGACAGTATTTGGTATCTGCGCTCTGCTGAAGC
CAGTTACCTTCGGAAAAAGAGTTGGTAGCTCTTGATCCGGCAAACAAACCACCGCTGGTAGCGGTGGTTT
TTTTGTTTGCAAGCAGCAGATTACGCGCAGAAAAAAAGGATCTCAAGAAGATCCTTTGATCTTTTCTACG
GGGTCTGACGCTCAGTGGAACGAAAACTCACGTTAAGGGATTTTGGTCATGAGATTATCAAAAAGGATCT
TCACCTAGATCCTTTTAAATTAAAAATGAAGTTTTAAATCAATCTAAAGTATATATGAGTAAACTTGGTC
TGACAGTTACCAATGCTTAATCAGTGAGGCACCTATCTCAGCGATCTGTCTATTTCGTTCATCCATAGTT
GCCTGACTCCCCGTCGTGTAGATAACTACGATACGGGAGGGCTTACCATCTGGCCCCAGTGCTGCAATGA
TACCGCGAGACCCACGCTCACCGGCTCCAGATTTATCAGCAATAAACCAGCCAGCCGGAAGGGCCGAGCG
CAGAAGTGGTCCTGCAACTTTATCCGCCTCCATCCAGTCTATTAATTGTTGCCGGGAAGCTAGAGTAAGT
AGTTCGCCAGTTAATAGTTTGCGCAACGTTGTTGCCATTGCTGCAGGCATCGTGGTGTCACGCTCGTCGT
TTGGTATGGCTTCATTCAGCTCCGGTTCCCAACGATCAAGGCGAGTTACATGATCCCCCATGTTGTGCAA
AAAAGCGGTTAGCTCCTTCGGTCCTCCGATCGTTGTCAGAAGTAAGTTGGCCGCAGTGTTATCACTCATG
GTTATGGCAGCACTGCATAATTCTCTTACTGTCATGCCATCCGTAAGATGCTTTTCTGTGACTGGTGAGT
ACTCAACCAAGTCATTCTGAGAATAGTGTATGCGGCGACCGAGTTGCTCTTGCCCGGCGTCAACACGGGA
TAATACCGCGCCACATAGCAGAACTTTAAAAGTGCTCATCATTGGAAAACGTTCTTCGGGGCGAAAACTC
TCAAGGATCTTACCGCTGTTGAGATCCAGTTCGATGTAACCCACTCGTGCACCCAACTGATCTTCAGCAT
CTTTTACTTTCACCAGCGTTTCTGGGTGAGCAAAAACAGGAAGGCAAAATGCCGCAAAAAAGGGAATAAG
GGCGACACGGAAATGTTGAATACTCATACTCTTCCTTTTTCAATATTATTGAAGCATTTATCAGGGTTAT
TGTCTCATGAGCGGATACATATTTGAATGTATTTAGAAAAATAAACAAATAGGGGTTCCGCGCACATTTC
CCCGAAAAGTGCCACCTGACGTCTAAGAAACCATTATTATCATGACATTAACCTATAAAAATAGGCGTAT
CACGAGGCCCTTTCGT
Features (pLannotate 1.2.2; 11 found; start..end, strand, type, name):
     56..2568    +  promoter       Ac5 promoter: Drosophila melanogaster actin 5C promoter
   2588..2653    +  CDS            N (fragment): REGN_LAMBD - Experimental evidence at protein level: Swiss-Prot protein existence level 1. Plays a role as a transcriptional antitermination factor that allows the virus to initiate its lytic phase. Activates expression of the delayed viral early genes by modifying host RNA polymerase (RNAP) into a form that is resistant to termination signals. This antitermination function requires the host NusA protein which serves to stabilize the interaction between antitermination protein N and host RNA polymerase. From Escherichia phage lambda (Bacteriophage lambda).
   2678..2704    +  CDS            3xHA (fragment): three tandem HA epitope tags
   2723..3772    +  CDS            Edc3 (fragment): EDC3_DROME - Experimental evidence at protein level: Swiss-Prot protein existence level 1. In the process of mRNA degradation, may play a role in mRNA decapping. From Drosophila melanogaster (Fruit fly).
   3811..3852    +  CDS            V5 tag: epitope tag from simian virus 5
   3952..4086    -  polyA_signal   SV40 poly(A) signal: SV40 polyadenylation signal
   4109..4193    -  CDS            large T antigen (fragment): large T antigen from SV40 (simian virus 40)
   4194..4664    +  CDS            TcR (fragment): tetracycline efflux protein; tet; confers resistance to tetracycline
   4708..5296    -  rep_origin     ori: high-copy-number ColE1/pMB1/pBR322/pUC origin of replication
   5467..6327    -  CDS            AmpR: β-lactamase; bla; confers resistance to ampicillin, carbenicillin, and related antibiotics
   6328..6432    -  promoter       AmpR promoter: bla
