[The description below was written by a language model from this plasmid's Addgene catalogue record and pLannotate feature annotations shown in this document.]
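Description:
pAc5.1B-lambdaN-HA-DmEDC3_331-680_D is a 6.5 kb insect expression plasmid. The catalogue lists its backbone as unknown, but the name and annotated features point to a pAc5.1-type vector. Expression is driven by the constitutive Drosophila melanogaster actin 5C (Ac5) promoter, which is typically used for transient or stable expression in Drosophila cultured cells such as S2 cells, and transcripts end at an SV40 polyadenylation signal. In bacteria the plasmid is maintained through a ColE1/pUC-type origin and selected with ampicillin via the β-lactamase gene and its own promoter. The catalogue describes it as low copy, although the annotated origin is of the type usually called high copy. Short fragments annotated as tetracycline resistance and SV40 large T antigen appear to be non-functional backbone remnants.

The open reading frame begins with a short fragment of the bacteriophage lambda N protein. This is the peptide that binds boxB RNA hairpins. It is followed by an HA epitope (the annotated span matches a single copy rather than three) and then by residues 331–680 of Drosophila EDC3 (CG6311, LSm16), a protein implicated in mRNA decapping. The record notes one silent change and three amino-acid differences relative to the UniProt reference, numbered on the full-length protein, so some fall outside the cloned region. A vector-encoded V5 tag lies downstream of the insert. The record does not say whether it is in frame or preceded by a stop codon.

The lambdaN fusion is characteristic of tethering assays, in which the protein is recruited to a boxB-containing reporter mRNA to test its effect on expression or stability, while the HA tag allows detection. The stated purpose is simply insect expression of this C-terminal EDC3 fragment, in the context of a study of EDC3 domain function, DCP1 binding and P-body targeting.
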