Addgene plasmid #146125: pAc5.1B-lambdaN-HA-DmEDC3_331-680_D
Purpose: Insect Expression of DmEDC3_331-680
Depositing lab: Elisa Izaurralde. Depositing organization: Max Planck Institute for Developmental Biology. Publication: A divergent Sm fold in EDC3 proteins mediates DCP1 binding and P-body targeting. Tritschler F, Eulalio A, Truffault V, Hartmann MD, Helms S, Schmidt S, Coles M, Izaurralde E, Weichenrieder O. Mol Cell Biol. 2007 Dec . 27(24):8600-11. 10.1128/MCB.01506-07 PubMed 17923697.
Backbone
  Vector backbone: Unknown
  Vector type: Insect Expression
Growth in bacteria
  Bacterial resistance: Ampicillin, 100 μg/mL
  Growth temperature: 37°C
  Growth strain: DH5alpha
  Copy number: Low Copy
Gene/Insert
  Gene/Insert name: DmEDC3_331-680
  Species: D. melanogaster (fly)
  Mutation: one silent mutation A456G and three mutations N162T, K221E and D418G compared to the sequence given by Uni Prot: Q9VVI2
  Entrez Gene: Edc3 (a.k.a. CG6311, DmEDC3, Dmel\CG6311, EDC3, LSm16)
  Cloning method: Unknown
Terms and licenses: Academic/Nonprofit Terms; Industry Terms: Not Available to Industry
Depositor comments: Plasmids from this collection were made available to the research community and donated after the lab closed. Please note that the sequence provided by the depositing laboratory may be theoretical/predicted or based on Sanger sequencing results. There may be discrepancies between sequencing results obtained by Addgene and the depositor sequence. If an Addgene verified sequence is not available, please contact before placing your order to request that our lab fully sequence the plasmid.
How to cite: pAc5.1B-lambdaN-HA-DmEDC3_331-680_D was a gift from Elisa Izaurralde (Addgene plasmid # 146125 ; http://n2t.net/addgene:146125 ; RRID:Addgene_146125)
